Addgene plasmid #111384: pENTR ARRET
Purpose: ARRET with approximately 130 telomere hexanucleotide repeats of TTAGGG and TTGGGG variant sequences
Depositing lab: Klaus Holzmann. Depositing organization: Medical University of Vienna.
Backbone
  Vector backbone: pENTR/D-hH1
  Backbone manufacturer: Invitrogen
  Modifications to backbone: Constructed by the same strategy as applied for pENTR TERRA (Addgene plasmid #111383).
  Vector type: Gateway Entry Cloning
Growth in bacteria
  Bacterial resistance: Kanamycin, 50 μg/mL
  Growth temperature: 37°C
  Growth strain: DH5alpha
  Copy number: Unknown
Gene/Insert
  Gene/Insert name: ARRET
  Species: H. sapiens (human)
  Insert size (bp): 868
  Cloning method: Restriction Enzyme; 5′ cloning site unknown (unknown if destroyed); 3′ cloning site unknown (unknown if destroyed)
  Sequencing primers: 5′ unknown
Terms and licenses: Academic/Nonprofit Terms; Industry Terms: Not Available to Industry
How to cite: pENTR ARRET was a gift from Klaus Holzmann (Addgene plasmid # 111384 ; http://n2t.net/addgene:111384 ; RRID:Addgene_111384)
