[The description below was written by a language model from this plasmid's Addgene catalogue record and pLannotate feature annotations shown in this document.]
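Description:
pENTR ARRET is a Gateway entry clone built on the Invitrogen pENTR/D-hH1 backbone, about 3.5 kb in total. It is maintained in E. coli by a high-copy ColE1/pUC-type origin and selected with kanamycin through an aph(3')-Ia aminoglycoside phosphotransferase gene. The annotated backbone shows the usual entry-vector architecture: attL1 and attL2 recombination sites bracket the cloning region. The rrnB T1 and T2 transcription terminators lie upstream of attL1 and insulate the insert from read-through transcription from the vector. A T7 promoter sits just outside attL2, pointing back toward the insert. Short lacI, lacZα and pUC multiple-cloning-site fragments are also detected; these appear to be leftovers of vector construction rather than functional parts.

The payload is an 868 bp human-derived insert called ARRET, described as roughly 130 telomeric hexanucleotide repeats made up of canonical TTAGGG units and TTGGGG variant units. The automated annotation does not label this repeat tract. The circular map leaves an unannotated stretch between attL1 and the MCS fragment next to attL2, which is where the insert would lie. The backbone name suggests a human H1 RNA polymerase III promoter, but no such promoter appears in the feature table, so the record does not confirm which element, if any, drives transcription of the repeats. The cloning sites are also not recorded. The plasmid was made by the same strategy as a companion pENTR TERRA construct, so the two appear to form a matched pair carrying telomeric repeats. As an entry clone, its role is to transfer the repeat cassette by LR recombination into destination vectors chosen for a given expression system.
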