Features (pLannotate 1.2.2; 10 found; start..end, strand, type, name):
    832..857     +  misc_feature   MCS (fragment): pUC18/19 multiple cloning site
    894..993     -  protein_bind   attL2: mutant version of attL; recombination site for the Gateway® LR reaction LR Clonase™
   1011..1029    -  promoter       T7 promoter: promoter for bacteriophage T7 RNA polymerase
   1163..1972    +  CDS            KanR: aminoglycoside phosphotransferase; aph(3')-Ia; confers resistance to kanamycin in bacteria or G418 (Geneticin®) in eukaryotes
   2119..2707    +  rep_origin     ori: high-copy-number ColE1/pMB1/pBR322/pUC origin of replication
   2890..2982    +  CDS            lacI (fragment): lac repressor; lacI; The lac repressor binds to the lac operator to inhibit transcription in E. coli. This inhibition can be relieved by adding lactose or isopropyl-β-D-thiogalactopyranoside (IPTG).
   3037..3064    -  terminator     rrnB T2 terminator: transcription terminator T2 from the E. coli rrnB gene
   3196..3239    +  terminator     rrnB T1 terminator: Escherichia coli rrnB; transcription terminator T1 from the E. coli rrnB gene
   3286..3322    -  CDS            lacZα (fragment): LacZα fragment of β-galactosidase; lacZ fragment
   3338..3437    +  protein_bind   attL1: mutant version of attL; recombination site for the Gateway® LR reaction LR Clonase™
>Addgene plasmid #111384 | pENTR ARRET | depositor full sequence | sequence record 209223 | pENTR ARRET sequence 3470 bps
CGATGAATTCCGAACCCTAACCCTAACCCTAACCCTAACCCTAACCCTAACCCTAACCCTAACCCTAACC
CTAACCCTAACCCTAACCCTAACCCTAACCCTAACCCTAACCCTAACCCTAACCCTAACCCTAACCCTAA
CCCTAACCCTAACCCTAACCCTAACCCTAACCCTAACCCTAACCCTAACCCTAACCCTAACCCTAACCCT
AACCCTAACCCTAACCCTAACCCTAACCCTAACCCTAACCCTAACCCTAACCCTAACCCTAACCCTAACC
CTAACCCTAACCCTAACCCTAACCCTAACCCTAACCCTAACCCTAACCCTAACCCTAACCCTAACCCTAA
CCCTAACCCTAACCCTAACCCTAACCCTAACCCTAACCCTAACCCTAACCCTAACCCTAACCCTAACCCT
AACCCTAACCCTAACCCTAACCCTAACCCTAACCCTAACCCTAACCCTAACCCTAACCCTAACCCTAACC
CTAACCCTAACCCTAACCCTAACCCTAACCCTAACCCTAACCCTAACCCTAACCCTAACCCTAACCCTAA
CCCTAACCCTAACCCTAACCCTAACCCTAACCCTAACCCTAACCCTAACCCTAACCCTAACCCTAACCCT
AACCCTAACCCTAACCCTAACCCTAACCCTAACCCTAACCCTAACCCTAACCCTAACCCTAACCCTAACC
CTAACCCTAACCCTAACCCTAACCCTAACCCTAACCCTAACCCCAACCCTAACCCTAACCCTAACGCTAA
CCCTAACCCCAACCCTAACCCCAACCCCAACCCCAACCCCAACCCCAACCGGAATTCCGCGGAATTCGAG
CTCGGTACCCGGGGATCGACAATTCCACTTTTTTTAATTCTCGAGATATCTAGACCCAGCTTTCTTGTAC
AAAGTTGGCATTATAAGAAAGCATTGCTTATCAATTTGTTGCAACGAACAGGTCACTATCAGTCAAAATA
AAATCATTATTTGCCATCCAGCTGATATCCCCTATAGTGAGTCGTATTACATGGTCATAGCTGTTTCCTG
GCAGCTCTGGCCCGTGTCTCAAAATCTCTGATGTTACATTGCACAAGATAAAAATATATCATCATGAACA
ATAAAACTGTCTGCTTACATAAACAGTAATACAAGGGGTGTTATGAGCCATATTCAACGGGAAACGTCGA
GGCCGCGATTAAATTCCAACATGGATGCTGATTTATATGGGTATAAATGGGCTCGCGATAATGTCGGGCA
ATCAGGTGCGACAATCTATCGCTTGTATGGGAAGCCCGATGCGCCAGAGTTGTTTCTGAAACATGGCAAA
GGTAGCGTTGCCAATGATGTTACAGATGAGATGGTCAGACTAAACTGGCTGACGGAATTTATGCCTCTTC
CGACCATCAAGCATTTTATCCGTACTCCTGATGATGCATGGTTACTCACCACTGCGATCCCCGGAAAAAC
AGCATTCCAGGTATTAGAAGAATATCCTGATTCAGGTGAAAATATTGTTGATGCGCTGGCAGTGTTCCTG
CGCCGGTTGCATTCGATTCCTGTTTGTAATTGTCCTTTTAACAGCGATCGCGTATTTCGTCTCGCTCAGG
CGCAATCACGAATGAATAACGGTTTGGTTGATGCGAGTGATTTTGATGACGAGCGTAATGGCTGGCCTGT
TGAACAAGTCTGGAAAGAAATGCATAAACTTTTGCCATTCTCACCGGATTCAGTCGTCACTCATGGTGAT
TTCTCACTTGATAACCTTATTTTTGACGAGGGGAAATTAATAGGTTGTATTGATGTTGGACGAGTCGGAA
TCGCAGACCGATACCAGGATCTTGCCATCCTATGGAACTGCCTCGGTGAGTTTTCTCCTTCATTACAGAA
ACGGCTTTTTCAAAAATATGGTATTGATAATCCTGATATGAATAAATTGCAGTTTCATTTGATGCTCGAT
GAGTTTTTCTAATCAGAATTGGTTAATTGGTTGTAACACTGGCAGAGCATTACGCTGACTTGACGGGACG
GCGCAAGCTCATGACCAAAATCCCTTAACGTGAGTTACGCGTCGTTCCACTGAGCGTCAGACCCCGTAGA
AAAGATCAAAGGATCTTCTTGAGATCCTTTTTTTCTGCGCGTAATCTGCTGCTTGCAAACAAAAAAACCA
CCGCTACCAGCGGTGGTTTGTTTGCCGGATCAAGAGCTACCAACTCTTTTTCCGAAGGTAACTGGCTTCA
GCAGAGCGCAGATACCAAATACTGTCCTTCTAGTGTAGCCGTAGTTAGGCCACCACTTCAAGAACTCTGT
AGCACCGCCTACATACCTCGCTCTGCTAATCCTGTTACCAGTGGCTGCTGCCAGTGGCGATAAGTCGTGT
CTTACCGGGTTGGACTCAAGACGATAGTTACCGGATAAGGCGCAGCGGTCGGGCTGAACGGGGGGTTCGT
GCACACAGCCCAGCTTGGAGCGAACGACCTACACCGAACTGAGATACCTACAGCGTGAGCATTGAGAAAG
CGCCACGCTTCCCGAAGGGAGAAAGGCGGACAGGTATCCGGTAAGCGGCAGGGTCGGAACAGGAGAGCGC
ACGAGGGAGCTTCCAGGGGGAAACGCCTGGTATCTTTATAGTCCTGTCGGGTTTCGCCACCTCTGACTTG
AGCGTCGATTTTTGTGATGCTCGTCAGGGGGGCGGAGCCTATGGAAAAACGCCAGCAACGCGGCCTTTTT
ACGGTTCCTGGCCTTTTGCTGGCCTTTTGCTCACATGTTCTTTCCTGCGTTATCCCCTGATTCTGTGGAT
AACCGTATTACCGCCTTTGAGTGAGCTGATACCGCTCGCCGCAGCCGAACGACCGAGCGCAGCGAGTCAG
TGAGCGAGGAAGCGGAAGAGCGCCCAATACGCAAACCGCCTCTCCCCGCGCGTTGGCCGATTCATTAATG
CAGCTGGCACGACAGGTTTCCCGACTGGAAAGCGGGCAGTGAGCGCAACGCAATTAATACGCGTACCGCT
AGCCAGGAAGAGTTTGTAGAAACGCAAAAAGGCCATCCGTCAGGATGGCCTTCTGCTTAGTTTGATGCCT
GGCAGTTTATGGCGGGCGTCCTGCCCGCCACCCTCCGGGCCGTTGCTTCACAACGTTCAAATCCGCTCCC
GGCGGATTTGTCCTACTCAGGAGAGCGTTCACCGACAAACAACAGATAAAACGAAAGGCCCAGTCTTCCG
ACTGAGCCTTTCGTTTTATTTGATGCCTGGCAGTTCCCTACTCTCGCGTTAACGCTAGCATGGATGTTTT
CCCAGTCACGACGTTGTAAAACGACGGCCAGTCTTAAGCTCGGGCCCCAAATAATGATTTTATTTTGACT
GATAGTGACCTGTTCGTTGCAACAAATTGATGAGCAATGCTTTTTTATAATGCCAACTTTGTACAAAAAA
GCAGGCTTTAAAGGAACCAATTCAGTCGATCGACTGGATC
