>Addgene plasmid #111384 | pENTR ARRET | addgene partial sequence | sequence record 218007 | Addgene Partial NGS Result
CAAATAATGATTTTATTTTGACTGATAGTGACCTGTTCGTTGCAACAAATTGATGAGCAATGCTTTTTTA
TAATGCCAACTTTGTACAAAAAAGCAGGCTTTAAAGGAACCAATTCAGTCGATCGACTGGATCGATGAAT
TCCGAACCCTAACCCTAACCCTAACCCTAACCCTAACCCTAACCCTAACCCTAACCCTAACCCTAACCCT
AACCCTAACCCTAACCCTAACCCTAACCCTAACCCTAACCCTAACCCTAACCCTAACCCTAACCCTAACC
CTAACCCTAACCCTAACCCCAACCCCAACCCCAACCCCAACCCCAACCCCAACCCTAACCCCAACCCCAA
CCCCAACCCCAACCCCAACCCCAACCCCAACCCCAACCCCAACCCCAACCCCAACCCCAACCCCAACCCC
AACCCTAACCCTAACCCTAACCCTAACCCTAACCCTAACCCTAACCCTAACCCTAACCCTAACCCTAACC
CTAACCCTAACCCTAACCCTAACCCTAACCCTAACCCTAACCCTAACCCTAACCCTAACCCTAACCCTAA
CCCTAACCCTAACCCTAACCCTAACCCTAACCCTAACCCTAACCCTAACCCTAACCCTAACCCTAACCCT
AACCCTAACCCTAACCCTAACCCTAACCCCAACCCTAACCCTAACCCTAACCCTAACCCTAACCCTAACC
CTAACCCTAACCCTAACCCTAACCCTAACCCTAACCCTAACCCTAACCCTAACCCTAACCCTAACCCTAA
CCCTAACCCTAACCCTAACCCTAACCCTAACCCTAACCCTAACCCTAACCCTAACCCTAACCCTAACCCT
AACCCTAACCCTAACCCTAACCCTAACCCTAACCCCAACCCTAACCCTAACCCTAACGCTAACCCTAACC
CCAACCCTAACCCCAACCCCAACCCCAACCCCAACCCCAACCGGAATTCCGCGGAATTCGAGCTCGGTAC
CCGGGGATCGACAATTCCACTTTTTTTAATTCTCGAGATATCTAGACCCAGCTTTCTTGTACAAAGTTGG
CATTATAAGAAAGCATTGCTTATCAATTTGTTGCAACGAACAGGTCACTATCAGTCAAAATAAAATCATT
ATTTGCCATCCAGCTGATATCCCCTATAGTGAGTCGTATTACATGGTCATAGCTGTTTCCTGGCAGCTCT
GGCCCGTGTCTCAAAATCTCTGATGTTACATTGCACAAGATAAAAATATATCATCATGAACAATAAAACT
GTCTGCTTACATAAACAGTAATACAAGGGGTGTTATGAGCCATATTCAACGGGAAACGTCGAGGCCGCGA
TTAAATTCCAACATGGATGCTGATTTATATGGGTATAAATGGGCTCGCGATAATGTCGGGCAATCAGGTG
CGACAATCTATCGCTTGTATGGGAAGCCCGATGCGCCAGAGTTGTTTCTGAAACATGGCAAAGGTAGCGT
TGCCAATGATGTTACAGATGAGATGGTCAGACTAAACTGGCTGACGGAATTTATGCCTCTTCCGACCATC
AAGCATTTTATCCGTACTCCTGATGATGCATGGTTACTCACCACTGCGATCCCCGGAAAAACAGCATTCC
AGGTATTAGAAGAATATCCTGATTCAGGTGAAAATATTGTTGATGCGCTGGCAGTGTTCCTGCGCCGGTT
GCATTCGATTCCTGTTTGTAATTGTCCTTTTAACAGCGATCGCGTATTTCGTCTCGCTCAGGCGCAATCA
CGAATGAATAACGGTTTGGTTGATGCGAGTGATTTTGATGACGAGCGTAATGGCTGGCCTGTTGAACAAG
TCTGGAAAGAAATGCATAAACTTTTGCCATTCTCACCGGATTCAGTCGTCACTCATGGTGATTTCTCACT
TGATAACCTTATTTTTGACGAGGGGAAATTAATAGGTTGTATTGATGTTGGACGAGTCGGAATCGCAGAC
CGATACCAGGATCTTGCCATCCTATGGAACTGCCTCGGTGAGTTTTCTCCTTCATTACAGAAACGGCTTT
TTCAAAAATATGGTATTGATAATCCTGATATGAATAAATTGCAGTTTCATTTGATGCTCGATGAGTTTTT
CTAATCAGAATTGGTTAATTGGTTGTAACACTGGCAGAGCATTACGCTGACTTGACGGGACGGCGCAAGC
TCATGACCAAAATCCCTTAACGTGAGTTACGCGTCGTTCCACTGAGCGTCAGACCCCGTAGAAAAGATCA
AAGGATCTTCTTGAGATCCTTTTTTTCTGCGCGTAATCTGCTGCTTGCAAACAAAAAAACCACCGCTACC
AGCGGTGGTTTGTTTGCCGGATCAAGAGCTACCAACTCTTTTTCCGAAGGTAACTGGCTTCAGCAGAGCG
CAGATACCAAATACTGTTCTTCTAGTGTAGCCGTAGTTAGGCCACCACTTCAAGAACTCTGTAGCACCGC
CTACATACCTCGCTCTGCTAATCCTGTTACCAGTGGCTGCTGCCAGTGGCGATAAGTCGTGTCTTACCGG
GTTGGACTCAAGACGATAGTTACCGGATAAGGCGCAGCGGTCGGGCTGAACGGGGGGTTCGTGCACACAG
CCCAGCTTGGAGCGAACGACCTACACCGAACTGAGATACCTACAGCGTGAGCTATGAGAAAGCGCCACGC
TTCCCGAAGGGAGAAAGGCGGACAGGTATCCGGTAAGCGGCAGGGTCGGAACAGGAGAGCGCACGAGGGA
GCTTCCAGGGGGAAACGCCTGGTATCTTTATAGTCCTGTCGGGTTTCGCCACCTCTGACTTGAGCGTCGA
TTTTTGTGATGCTCGTCAGGGGGGCGGAGCCTATGGAAAAACGCCAGCAACGCGGCCTTTTTACGGTTCC
TGGCCTTTTGCTGGCCTTTTGCTCACATGTTCTTTCCTGCGTTATCCCCTGATTCTGTGGATAACCGTAT
TACCGCCTTTGAGTGAGCTGATACCGCTCGCCGCAGCCGAACGACCGAGCGCAGCGAGTCAGTGAGCGAG
GAAGCGGAAGAGCGCCCAATACGCAAACCGCCTCTCCCCGCGCGTTGGCCGATTCATTAATGCAGCTGGC
ACGACAGGTTTCCCGACTGGAAAGCGGGCAGTGAGCGCAACGCAATTAATACGCGTACCGCTAGCCAGGA
AGAGTTTGTAGAAACGCAAAAAGGCCATCCGTCAGGATGGCCTTCTGCTTAGTTTGATGCCTGGCAGTTT
ATGGCGGGCGTCCTGCCCGCCACCCTCCGGGCCGTTGCTTCACAACGTTCAAATCCGCTCCCGGCGGATT
TGTCCTACTCAGGAGAGCGTTCACCGACAAACAACAGATAAAACGAAAGGCCCAGTCTTCCGACTGAGCC
TTTCGTTTTATTTGATGCCTGGCAGTTCCCTACTCTCGCGTTAACGCTAGCATGGATGTTTTCCCAGTCA
CGACGTTGTAAAACGACGGCCAGTCTTAAGCTCGGGCCC
