>Addgene plasmid #111384 | pENTR ARRET | addgene partial sequence | sequence record 220118 | T7 5'-TAATACGACTCACTATAGGG-3'
ATTTTATTTTGACTGATAGTGACCTGTTCGTTGCAACAAATTGATAAGCAATGCTTTCTTATAATGCCAA
CTTTGTACAAGAAAGCTGGGTCTAGATATCTCGAGAATTAAAAAAAGTGGAATTGTCGATCCCCGGGTAC
CGAGCTCGAATTCCGCGGAATTCCGGTTGGGGTTGGGGTTG
